Addgene plasmid #118416: LentiCRISPRv2-sgSORCS2-G2
Purpose: CRISPR knockout, expresses Cas9, and sgRNA targeting Human SORCS2
Depositing lab: Mark Denham. Depositing organization: Aarhus University. Publication: A Modified Monomeric Red Fluorescent Protein Reporter for Assessing CRISPR Activity. Hojland Knudsen C, Asgrimsdottir ES, Rahimi K, Gill KP, Frandsen S, Hvolbol Buchholdt S, Chen M, Kjems J, Febbraro F, Denham M. Front Cell Dev Biol. 2018 May 15;6:54. doi: 10.3389/fcell.2018.00054. eCollection 2018. PubMed 29868584.
Backbone
  Vector backbone: lentiCRISPR v2
  Backbone manufacturer: Feng Zhang, Addgene plasmid #52961
  Vector type: Lentiviral, CRISPR
Growth in bacteria
  Bacterial resistance: Ampicillin, 100 μg/mL
  Growth temperature: 37°C
  Growth strain: NEB Stable
  Copy number: High Copy
Gene/Insert
  Gene/Insert name: gRNA SORCS2 Human
  gRNA/shRNA sequence: GCCGCGGCACCCGGGTCAGTT
  Species: H. sapiens (human)
  Entrez Gene: SORCS2
  Cloning method: Restriction Enzyme; 5′ cloning site unknown (unknown if destroyed); 3′ cloning site unknown (unknown if destroyed)
  Sequencing primers: 5′ unknown
Terms and licenses: Academic/Nonprofit Terms; Industry Terms: Not Available to Industry
How to cite: LentiCRISPRv2-sgSORCS2-G2 was a gift from Mark Denham (Addgene plasmid # 118416 ; http://n2t.net/addgene:118416 ; RRID:Addgene_118416)
