[The description below was written by a language model from this plasmid's Addgene catalogue record and pLannotate feature annotations shown in this document.]
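Description:
LentiCRISPRv2-sgSORCS2-G2 is a third-generation-style, self-inactivating HIV-1 lentiviral transfer plasmid built on the lentiCRISPR v2 backbone. It delivers both components of the Streptococcus pyogenes CRISPR/Cas9 system from a single vector in order to knock out human SORCS2. In bacteria it is maintained by a high-copy ColE1/pUC-type origin and selected with ampicillin through the bla gene. An f1 origin and an SV40/EM7-driven bleomycin/Zeocin resistance cassette lie in the plasmid backbone, outside the region that is packaged into virus.

The viral genome is transcribed from a CMV enhancer/promoter fused to a truncated 5' LTR. It carries the Ψ packaging signal with a gag fragment, the Rev response element for nuclear export of the full-length RNA, and the cPPT/CTS, which aids nuclear import. It ends in a ΔU3 3' LTR that inactivates LTR promoter activity after integration, followed by a bGH polyadenylation signal. Within this unit, a human U6 RNA polymerase III promoter drives the SORCS2-targeting spacer joined to the Cas9 guide RNA scaffold. An EF-1α core promoter drives the Cas9 coding sequence, followed by puromycin N-acetyltransferase for selecting transduced mammalian cells. The feature table does not annotate the element linking Cas9 and PuroR. A WPRE downstream enhances transcript expression.

The cloning sites used to insert the guide are not recorded. The "G2" in the name suggests it is one of several SORCS2 guides. The associated publication concerns a fluorescent reporter for assessing CRISPR activity, so the plasmid may have been used to evaluate guide activity there.
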