Features (pLannotate 1.2.2; 33 found; start..end, strand, type, name):
     31..83      -  misc_feature   bom (fragment): basis of mobility region from pBR322
    238..617     +  enhancer       CMV enhancer: human cytomegalovirus immediate early enhancer
    618..817     +  promoter       CMV promoter: human cytomegalovirus (CMV) immediate early promoter
    835..1015    +  LTR            5' LTR (truncated): truncated 5' long terminal repeat (LTR) from HIV-1
   1062..1187    +  misc_feature   HIV-1 Ψ: packaging signal of human immunodeficiency virus type 1
   1171..1534    +  CDS            HIV-1 gag (fragment): gag protein from human immunodeficiency virus 1; gag
   1680..1913    +  misc_feature   RRE: The Rev response element (RRE) of HIV-1 allows for Rev-dependent mRNA export from the nucleus to the cytoplasm.
   2290..2390    +  CDS            Rev (fragment): human immunodeficiency virus 1 (HIV-1) Rev protein; rev; enhances nuclear export of unspliced and incompletely spliced viral mRNAs
   2440..2557    +  misc_feature   cPPT/CTS: central polypurine tract and central termination sequence of HIV-1
   2608..2848    +  promoter       U6 promoter: RNA polymerase III promoter for human U6 snRNA
   2878..2953    +  misc_RNA       gRNA scaffold: guide RNA scaffold for the Streptococcus pyogenes CRISPR/Cas9 system
   2971..2989    +  CDS            small t antigen (fragment): SV40 (simian virus 40) small t antigen
   3015..3226    +  promoter       EF-1α core promoter: core promoter for human elongation factor EF-1α
   3251..7354    +  CDS            Cas9: Cas9 (Csn1) endonuclease from the Streptococcus pyogenes Type II CRISPR/Cas system generates RNA-guided double strand breaks in DNA
   7492..8089    +  CDS            PuroR (fragment): puromycin N-acetyltransferase; pac from Streptomyces; confers resistance to puromycin
   8105..8693    +  misc_feature   WPRE: woodchuck hepatitis virus posttranscriptional regulatory element
   8744..8763    +  misc_feature   cPPT/CTS (fragment): central polypurine tract and central termination sequence of HIV-1
   8765..8998    +  LTR            3' LTR (ΔU3): self-inactivating 3' long terminal repeat (LTR) from HIV-1
   9030..9254    +  polyA_signal   bGH poly(A) signal: bovine growth hormone polyadenylation signal
   9258..9279    +  promoter       SV40 promoter (fragment): SV40 enhancer and early promoter
   9300..9728    +  rep_origin     f1 ori (sequence partly withheld): f1 bacteriophage origin of replication; arrow indicates direction of (+) strand synthesis
   9742..10071   +  promoter       SV40 promoter: SV40 enhancer and early promoter
  10119..10166   +  promoter       EM7 promoter: synthetic bacterial promoter&nbsp
  10185..10559   +  CDS            BleoR: antibiotic-binding protein; Sh ble from Streptoalloteichus hindustanus; confers resistance to bleomycin, phleomycin, and Zeocin™
  10569..10694   +  CDS            ble (fragment): BLE_KLEPN - Experimental evidence at protein level: Swiss-Prot protein existence level 1. Binding protein with a strong affinity to the bleomycin family of antibiotics. Binds to CL990; an antimitotic-antibiotic compound. From Klebsiella pneumoniae.
  10689..10810   +  polyA_signal   SV40 poly(A) signal: SV40 polyadenylation signal
  10881..10903   -  protein_bind   lac operator (fragment): The lac repressor binds to the lac operator to inhibit transcription in E. coli. This inhibition can be relieved by adding lactose or isopropyl-β-D-thiogalactopyranoside (IPTG). lac repressor encoded by lacI
  10907..10937   -  promoter       lac promoter: promoter for the E. coli lac operon
  10952..10973   -  protein_bind   CAP binding site: CAP binding activates transcription in the presence of cAMP. E. coli catabolite activator protein
  10986..11078   -  CDS            lacI (fragment): lac repressor; lacI; The lac repressor binds to the lac operator to inhibit transcription in E. coli. This inhibition can be relieved by adding lactose or isopropyl-β-D-thiogalactopyranoside (IPTG).
  11261..11849   -  rep_origin     ori: high-copy-number ColE1/pMB1/pBR322/pUC origin of replication
  12020..12880   -  CDS            AmpR: β-lactamase; bla; confers resistance to ampicillin, carbenicillin, and related antibiotics
  12881..12985   -  promoter       AmpR promoter: bla
>Addgene plasmid #118416 | LentiCRISPRv2-sgSORCS2-G2 | addgene full sequence | sequence record 228095 | Addgene NGS Result
GTCGACGGATCGGGAGATCTCCCGATCCCCTATGGTGCACTCTCAGTACAATCTGCTCTGATGCCGCATA
GTTAAGCCAGTATCTGCTCCCTGCTTGTGTGTTGGAGGTCGCTGAGTAGTGCGCGAGCAAAATTTAAGCT
ACAACAAGGCAAGGCTTGACCGACAATTGCATGAAGAATCTGCTTAGGGTTAGGCGTTTTGCGCTGCTTC
GCGATGTACGGGCCAGATATACGCGTTGACATTGATTATTGACTAGTTATTAATAGTAATCAATTACGGG
GTCATTAGTTCATAGCCCATATATGGAGTTCCGCGTTACATAACTTACGGTAAATGGCCCGCCTGGCTGA
CCGCCCAACGACCCCCGCCCATTGACGTCAATAATGACGTATGTTCCCATAGTAACGCCAATAGGGACTT
TCCATTGACGTCAATGGGTGGAGTATTTACGGTAAACTGCCCACTTGGCAGTACATCAAGTGTATCATAT
GCCAAGTACGCCCCCTATTGACGTCAATGACGGTAAATGGCCCGCCTGGCATTATGCCCAGTACATGACC
TTATGGGACTTTCCTACTTGGCAGTACATCTACGTATTAGTCATCGCTATTACCATGGTGATGCGGTTTT
GGCAGTACATCAATGGGCGTGGATAGCGGTTTGACTCACGGGGATTTCCAAGTCTCCACCCCATTGACGT
CAATGGGAGTTTGTTTTGGCACCAAAATCAACGGGACTTTCCAAAATGTCGTAACAACTCCGCCCCATTG
ACGCAAATGGGCGGTAGGCGTGTACGGTGGGAGGTCTATATAAGCAGCGCGTTTTGCCTGTACTGGGTCT
CTCTGGTTAGACCAGATCTGAGCCTGGGAGCTCTCTGGCTAACTAGGGAACCCACTGCTTAAGCCTCAAT
AAAGCTTGCCTTGAGTGCTTCAAGTAGTGTGTGCCCGTCTGTTGTGTGACTCTGGTAACTAGAGATCCCT
CAGACCCTTTTAGTCAGTGTGGAAAATCTCTAGCAGTGGCGCCCGAACAGGGACTTGAAAGCGAAAGGGA
AACCAGAGGAGCTCTCTCGACGCAGGACTCGGCTTGCTGAAGCGCGCACGGCAAGAGGCGAGGGGCGGCG
ACTGGTGAGTACGCCAAAAATTTTGACTAGCGGAGGCTAGAAGGAGAGAGATGGGTGCGAGAGCGTCAGT
ATTAAGCGGGGGAGAATTAGATCGCGATGGGAAAAAATTCGGTTAAGGCCAGGGGGAAAGAAAAAATATA
AATTAAAACATATAGTATGGGCAAGCAGGGAGCTAGAACGATTCGCAGTTAATCCTGGCCTGTTAGAAAC
ATCAGAAGGCTGTAGACAAATACTGGGACAGCTACAACCATCCCTTCAGACAGGATCAGAAGAACTTAGA
TCATTATATAATACAGTAGCAACCCTCTATTGTGTGCATCAAAGGATAGAGATAAAAGACACCAAGGAAG
CTTTAGACAAGATAGAGGAAGAGCAAAACAAAAGTAAGACCACCGCACAGCAAGCGGCCGCTGATCTTCA
GACCTGGAGGAGGAGATATGAGGGACAATTGGAGAAGTGAATTATATAAATATAAAGTAGTAAAAATTGA
ACCATTAGGAGTAGCACCCACCAAGGCAAAGAGAAGAGTGGTGCAGAGAGAAAAAAGAGCAGTGGGAATA
GGAGCTTTGTTCCTTGGGTTCTTGGGAGCAGCAGGAAGCACTATGGGCGCAGCGTCAATGACGCTGACGG
TACAGGCCAGACAATTATTGTCTGGTATAGTGCAGCAGCAGAACAATTTGCTGAGGGCTATTGAGGCGCA
ACAGCATCTGTTGCAACTCACAGTCTGGGGCATCAAGCAGCTCCAGGCAAGAATCCTGGCTGTGGAAAGA
TACCTAAAGGATCAACAGCTCCTGGGGATTTGGGGTTGCTCTGGAAAACTCATTTGCACCACTGCTGTGC
CTTGGAATGCTAGTTGGAGTAATAAATCTCTGGAACAGATTTGGAATCACACGACCTGGATGGAGTGGGA
CAGAGAAATTAACAATTACACAAGCTTAATACACTCCTTAATTGAAGAATCGCAAAACCAGCAAGAAAAG
AATGAACAAGAATTATTGGAATTAGATAAATGGGCAAGTTTGTGGAATTGGTTTAACATAACAAATTGGC
TGTGGTATATAAAATTATTCATAATGATAGTAGGAGGCTTGGTAGGTTTAAGAATAGTTTTTGCTGTACT
TTCTATAGTGAATAGAGTTAGGCAGGGATATTCACCATTATCGTTTCAGACCCACCTCCCAACCCCGAGG
GGACCCGACAGGCCCGAAGGAATAGAAGAAGAAGGTGGAGAGAGAGACAGAGACAGATCCATTCGATTAG
TGAACGGATCGGCACTGCGTGCGCCAATTCTGCAGACAAATGGCAGTATTCATCCACAATTTTAAAAGAA
AAGGGGGGATTGGGGGGTACAGTGCAGGGGAAAGAATAGTAGACATAATAGCAACAGACATACAAACTAA
AGAATTACAAAAACAAATTACAAAAATTCAAAATTTTCGGGTTTATTACAGGGACAGCAGAGATCCAGTT
TGGTTAATTAAGGTACCGAGGGCCTATTTCCCATGATTCCTTCATATTTGCATATACGATACAAGGCTGT
TAGAGAGATAATTAGAATTAATTTGACTGTAAACACAAAGATATTAGTACAAAATACGTGACGTAGAAAG
TAATAATTTCTTGGGTAGTTTGCAGTTTTAAAATTATGTTTTAAAATGGACTATCATATGCTTACCGTAA
CTTGAAAGTATTTCGATTTCTTGGCTTTATATATCTTGTGGAAAGGACGAAACACCGCCGCGGCACCCGG
GTCAGTTGTTTTAGAGCTAGAAATAGCAAGTTAAAATAAGGCTAGTCCGTTATCAACTTGAAAAAGTGGC
ACCGAGTCGGTGCTTTTTTGAATTCGCTAGCTAGGTCTTGAAAGGAGTGGGAATTGGCTCCGGTGCCCGT
CAGTGGGCAGAGCGCACATCGCCCACAGTCCCCGAGAAGTTGGGGGGAGGGGTCGGCAATTGATCCGGTG
CCTAGAGAAGGTGGCGCGGGGTAAACTGGGAAAGTGATGTCGTGTACTGGCTCCGCCTTTTTCCCGAGGG
TGGGGGAGAACCGTATATAAGTGCAGTAGTCGCCGTGAACGTTCTTTTTCGCAACGGGTTTGCCGCCAGA
ACACAGGACCGGTTCTAGAGCGCTGCCACCATGGACAAGAAGTACAGCATCGGCCTGGACATCGGCACCA
ACTCTGTGGGCTGGGCCGTGATCACCGACGAGTACAAGGTGCCCAGCAAGAAATTCAAGGTGCTGGGCAA
CACCGACCGGCACAGCATCAAGAAGAACCTGATCGGAGCCCTGCTGTTCGACAGCGGCGAAACAGCCGAG
GCCACCCGGCTGAAGAGAACCGCCAGAAGAAGATACACCAGACGGAAGAACCGGATCTGCTATCTGCAAG
AGATCTTCAGCAACGAGATGGCCAAGGTGGACGACAGCTTCTTCCACAGACTGGAAGAGTCCTTCCTGGT
GGAAGAGGATAAGAAGCACGAGCGGCACCCCATCTTCGGCAACATCGTGGACGAGGTGGCCTACCACGAG
AAGTACCCCACCATCTACCACCTGAGAAAGAAACTGGTGGACAGCACCGACAAGGCCGACCTGCGGCTGA
TCTATCTGGCCCTGGCCCACATGATCAAGTTCCGGGGCCACTTCCTGATCGAGGGCGACCTGAACCCCGA
CAACAGCGACGTGGACAAGCTGTTCATCCAGCTGGTGCAGACCTACAACCAGCTGTTCGAGGAAAACCCC
ATCAACGCCAGCGGCGTGGACGCCAAGGCCATCCTGTCTGCCAGACTGAGCAAGAGCAGACGGCTGGAAA
ATCTGATCGCCCAGCTGCCCGGCGAGAAGAAGAATGGCCTGTTCGGAAACCTGATTGCCCTGAGCCTGGG
CCTGACCCCCAACTTCAAGAGCAACTTCGACCTGGCCGAGGATGCCAAACTGCAGCTGAGCAAGGACACC
TACGACGACGACCTGGACAACCTGCTGGCCCAGATCGGCGACCAGTACGCCGACCTGTTTCTGGCCGCCA
AGAACCTGTCCGACGCCATCCTGCTGAGCGACATCCTGAGAGTGAACACCGAGATCACCAAGGCCCCCCT
GAGCGCCTCTATGATCAAGAGATACGACGAGCACCACCAGGACCTGACCCTGCTGAAAGCTCTCGTGCGG
CAGCAGCTGCCTGAGAAGTACAAAGAGATTTTCTTCGACCAGAGCAAGAACGGCTACGCCGGCTACATTG
ACGGCGGAGCCAGCCAGGAAGAGTTCTACAAGTTCATCAAGCCCATCCTGGAAAAGATGGACGGCACCGA
GGAACTGCTCGTGAAGCTGAACAGAGAGGACCTGCTGCGGAAGCAGCGGACCTTCGACAACGGCAGCATC
CCCCACCAGATCCACCTGGGAGAGCTGCACGCCATTCTGCGGCGGCAGGAAGATTTTTACCCATTCCTGA
AGGACAACCGGGAAAAGATCGAGAAGATCCTGACCTTCCGCATCCCCTACTACGTGGGCCCTCTGGCCAG
GGGAAACAGCAGATTCGCCTGGATGACCAGAAAGAGCGAGGAAACCATCACCCCCTGGAACTTCGAGGAA
GTGGTGGACAAGGGCGCTTCCGCCCAGAGCTTCATCGAGCGGATGACCAACTTCGATAAGAACCTGCCCA
ACGAGAAGGTGCTGCCCAAGCACAGCCTGCTGTACGAGTACTTCACCGTGTATAACGAGCTGACCAAAGT
GAAATACGTGACCGAGGGAATGAGAAAGCCCGCCTTCCTGAGCGGCGAGCAGAAAAAGGCCATCGTGGAC
CTGCTGTTCAAGACCAACCGGAAAGTGACCGTGAAGCAGCTGAAAGAGGACTACTTCAAGAAAATCGAGT
GCTTCGACTCCGTGGAAATCTCCGGCGTGGAAGATCGGTTCAACGCCTCCCTGGGCACATACCACGATCT
GCTGAAAATTATCAAGGACAAGGACTTCCTGGACAATGAGGAAAACGAGGACATTCTGGAAGATATCGTG
CTGACCCTGACACTGTTTGAGGACAGAGAGATGATCGAGGAACGGCTGAAAACCTATGCCCACCTGTTCG
ACGACAAAGTGATGAAGCAGCTGAAGCGGCGGAGATACACCGGCTGGGGCAGGCTGAGCCGGAAGCTGAT
CAACGGCATCCGGGACAAGCAGTCCGGCAAGACAATCCTGGATTTCCTGAAGTCCGACGGCTTCGCCAAC
AGAAACTTCATGCAGCTGATCCACGACGACAGCCTGACCTTTAAAGAGGACATCCAGAAAGCCCAGGTGT
CCGGCCAGGGCGATAGCCTGCACGAGCACATTGCCAATCTGGCCGGCAGCCCCGCCATTAAGAAGGGCAT
CCTGCAGACAGTGAAGGTGGTGGACGAGCTCGTGAAAGTGATGGGCCGGCACAAGCCCGAGAACATCGTG
ATCGAAATGGCCAGAGAGAACCAGACCACCCAGAAGGGACAGAAGAACAGCCGCGAGAGAATGAAGCGGA
TCGAAGAGGGCATCAAAGAGCTGGGCAGCCAGATCCTGAAAGAACACCCCGTGGAAAACACCCAGCTGCA
GAACGAGAAGCTGTACCTGTACTACCTGCAGAATGGGCGGGATATGTACGTGGACCAGGAACTGGACATC
AACCGGCTGTCCGACTACGATGTGGACCATATCGTGCCTCAGAGCTTTCTGAAGGACGACTCCATCGACA
ACAAGGTGCTGACCAGAAGCGACAAGAACCGGGGCAAGAGCGACAACGTGCCCTCCGAAGAGGTCGTGAA
GAAGATGAAGAACTACTGGCGGCAGCTGCTGAACGCCAAGCTGATTACCCAGAGAAAGTTCGACAATCTG
ACCAAGGCCGAGAGAGGCGGCCTGAGCGAACTGGATAAGGCCGGCTTCATCAAGAGACAGCTGGTGGAAA
CCCGGCAGATCACAAAGCACGTGGCACAGATCCTGGACTCCCGGATGAACACTAAGTACGACGAGAATGA
CAAGCTGATCCGGGAAGTGAAAGTGATCACCCTGAAGTCCAAGCTGGTGTCCGATTTCCGGAAGGATTTC
CAGTTTTACAAAGTGCGCGAGATCAACAACTACCACCACGCCCACGACGCCTACCTGAACGCCGTCGTGG
GAACCGCCCTGATCAAAAAGTACCCTAAGCTGGAAAGCGAGTTCGTGTACGGCGACTACAAGGTGTACGA
CGTGCGGAAGATGATCGCCAAGAGCGAGCAGGAAATCGGCAAGGCTACCGCCAAGTACTTCTTCTACAGC
AACATCATGAACTTTTTCAAGACCGAGATTACCCTGGCCAACGGCGAGATCCGGAAGCGGCCTCTGATCG
AGACAAACGGCGAAACCGGGGAGATCGTGTGGGATAAGGGCCGGGATTTTGCCACCGTGCGGAAAGTGCT
GAGCATGCCCCAAGTGAATATCGTGAAAAAGACCGAGGTGCAGACAGGCGGCTTCAGCAAAGAGTCTATC
CTGCCCAAGAGGAACAGCGATAAGCTGATCGCCAGAAAGAAGGACTGGGACCCTAAGAAGTACGGCGGCT
TCGACAGCCCCACCGTGGCCTATTCTGTGCTGGTGGTGGCCAAAGTGGAAAAGGGCAAGTCCAAGAAACT
GAAGAGTGTGAAAGAGCTGCTGGGGATCACCATCATGGAAAGAAGCAGCTTCGAGAAGAATCCCATCGAC
TTTCTGGAAGCCAAGGGCTACAAAGAAGTGAAAAAGGACCTGATCATCAAGCTGCCTAAGTACTCCCTGT
TCGAGCTGGAAAACGGCCGGAAGAGAATGCTGGCCTCTGCCGGCGAACTGCAGAAGGGAAACGAACTGGC
CCTGCCCTCCAAATATGTGAACTTCCTGTACCTGGCCAGCCACTATGAGAAGCTGAAGGGCTCCCCCGAG
GATAATGAGCAGAAACAGCTGTTTGTGGAACAGCACAAGCACTACCTGGACGAGATCATCGAGCAGATCA
GCGAGTTCTCCAAGAGAGTGATCCTGGCCGACGCTAATCTGGACAAAGTGCTGTCCGCCTACAACAAGCA
CCGGGATAAGCCCATCAGAGAGCAGGCCGAGAATATCATCCACCTGTTTACCCTGACCAATCTGGGAGCC
CCTGCCGCCTTCAAGTACTTTGACACCACCATCGACCGGAAGAGGTACACCAGCACCAAAGAGGTGCTGG
ACGCCACCCTGATCCACCAGAGCATCACCGGCCTGTACGAGACACGGATCGACCTGTCTCAGCTGGGAGG
CGACAAGCGACCTGCCGCCACAAAGAAGGCTGGACAGGCTAAGAAGAAGAAAGATTACAAAGACGATGAC
GATAAGGGATCCGGCGCAACAAACTTCTCTCTGCTGAAACAAGCCGGAGATGTCGAAGAGAATCCTGGAC
CGACCGAGTACAAGCCCACGGTGCGCCTCGCCACCCGCGACGACGTCCCCAGGGCCGTACGCACCCTCGC
CGCCGCGTTCGCCGACTACCCCGCCACGCGCCACACCGTCGATCCGGACCGCCACATCGAGCGGGTCACC
GAGCTGCAAGAACTCTTCCTCACGCGCGTCGGGCTCGACATCGGCAAGGTGTGGGTCGCGGACGACGGCG
CCGCGGTGGCGGTCTGGACCACGCCGGAGAGCGTCGAAGCGGGGGCGGTGTTCGCCGAGATCGGCCCGCG
CATGGCCGAGTTGAGCGGTTCCCGGCTGGCCGCGCAGCAACAGATGGAAGGCCTCCTGGCGCCGCACCGG
CCCAAGGAGCCCGCGTGGTTCCTGGCCACCGTCGGAGTCTCGCCCGACCACCAGGGCAAGGGTCTGGGCA
GCGCCGTCGTGCTCCCCGGAGTGGAGGCGGCCGAGCGCGCCGGGGTGCCCGCCTTCCTGGAGACCTCCGC
GCCCCGCAACCTCCCCTTCTACGAGCGGCTCGGCTTCACCGTCACCGCCGACGTCGAGGTGCCCGAAGGA
CCGCGCACCTGGTGCATGACCCGCAAGCCCGGTGCCTGAACGCGTTAAGTCGACAATCAACCTCTGGATT
ACAAAATTTGTGAAAGATTGACTGGTATTCTTAACTATGTTGCTCCTTTTACGCTATGTGGATACGCTGC
TTTAATGCCTTTGTATCATGCTATTGCTTCCCGTATGGCTTTCATTTTCTCCTCCTTGTATAAATCCTGG
TTGCTGTCTCTTTATGAGGAGTTGTGGCCCGTTGTCAGGCAACGTGGCGTGGTGTGCACTGTGTTTGCTG
ACGCAACCCCCACTGGTTGGGGCATTGCCACCACCTGTCAGCTCCTTTCCGGGACTTTCGCTTTCCCCCT
CCCTATTGCCACGGCGGAACTCATCGCCGCCTGCCTTGCCCGCTGCTGGACAGGGGCTCGGCTGTTGGGC
ACTGACAATTCCGTGGTGTTGTCGGGGAAATCATCGTCCTTTCCTTGGCTGCTCGCCTGTGTTGCCACCT
GGATTCTGCGCGGGACGTCCTTCTGCTACGTCCCTTCGGCCCTCAATCCAGCGGACCTTCCTTCCCGCGG
CCTGCTGCCGGCTCTGCGGCCTCTTCCGCGTCTTCGCCTTCGCCCTCAGACGAGTCGGATCTCCCTTTGG
GCCGCCTCCCCGCGTCGACTTTAAGACCAATGACTTACAAGGCAGCTGTAGATCTTAGCCACTTTTTAAA
AGAAAAGGGGGGACTGGAAGGGCTAATTCACTCCCAACGAAGACAAGATCTGCTTTTTGCTTGTACTGGG
TCTCTCTGGTTAGACCAGATCTGAGCCTGGGAGCTCTCTGGCTAACTAGGGAACCCACTGCTTAAGCCTC
AATAAAGCTTGCCTTGAGTGCTTCAAGTAGTGTGTGCCCGTCTGTTGTGTGACTCTGGTAACTAGAGATC
CCTCAGACCCTTTTAGTCAGTGTGGAAAATCTCTAGCAGGGCCCGTTTAAACCCGCTGATCAGCCTCGAC
TGTGCCTTCTAGTTGCCAGCCATCTGTTGTTTGCCCCTCCCCCGTGCCTTCCTTGACCCTGGAAGGTGCC
ACTCCCACTGTCCTTTCCTAATAAAATGAGGAAATTGCATCGCATTGTCTGAGTAGGTGTCATTCTATTC
TGGGGGGTGGGGTGGGGCAGGACAGCAAGGGGGAGGATTGGGAAGACAATAGCAGGCATGCTGGGGATGC
GGTGGGCTCTATGGCTTCTGAGGCGGAAAGAACCAGCTGGGGCTCTAGGGGGTATCCCC
[124 nt withheld, positions 9300-9423]
C
[91 nt withheld, positions 9425-9515]
A
[49 nt withheld, positions 9517-9565]
CCTTTGACGTTGGAGTCCACGTTCTTT
[37 nt withheld, positions 9593-9629]
ACCCTATCTCGGTCTATTCTTTTGATTTATAAGGGATTTTGCCGATTTCGGCCTATTGGTTAAAAAATGA
GCTGATTTAACAAAAATTTAACGCGAATTAATTCTGTGGAATGTGTGTCAGTTAGGGTGTGGAAAGTCCC
CAGGCTCCCCAGCAGGCAGAAGTATGCAAAGCATGCATCTCAATTAGTCAGCAACCAGGTGTGGAAAGTC
CCCAGGCTCCCCAGCAGGCAGAAGTATGCAAAGCATGCATCTCAATTAGTCAGCAACCATAGTCCCGCCC
CTAACTCCGCCCATCCCGCCCCTAACTCCGCCCAGTTCCGCCCATTCTCCGCCCCATGGCTGACTAATTT
TTTTTATTTATGCAGAGGCCGAGGCCGCCTCTGCCTCTGAGCTATTCCAGAAGTAGTGAGGAGGCTTTTT
TGGAGGCCTAGGCTTTTGCAAAAAGCTCCCGGGAGCTTGTATATCCATTTTCGGATCTGATCAGCACGTG
TTGACAATTAATCATCGGCATAGTATATCGGCATAGTATAATACGACAAGGTGAGGAACTAAACCATGGC
CAAGTTGACCAGTGCCGTTCCGGTGCTCACCGCGCGCGACGTCGCCGGAGCGGTCGAGTTCTGGACCGAC
CGGCTCGGGTTCTCCCGGGACTTCGTGGAGGACGACTTCGCCGGTGTGGTCCGGGACGACGTGACCCTGT
TCATCAGCGCGGTCCAGGACCAGGTGGTGCCGGACAACACCCTGGCCTGGGTGTGGGTGCGCGGCCTGGA
CGAGCTGTACGCCGAGTGGTCGGAGGTCGTGTCCACGAACTTCCGGGACGCCTCCGGGCCGGCCATGACC
GAGATCGGCGAGCAGCCGTGGGGGCGGGAGTTCGCCCTGCGCGACCCGGCCGGCAACTGCGTGCACTTCG
TGGCCGAGGAGCAGGACTGACACGTGCTACGAGATTTCGATTCCACCGCCGCCTTCTATGAAAGGTTGGG
CTTCGGAATCGTTTTCCGGGACGCCGGCTGGATGATCCTCCAGCGCGGGGATCTCATGCTGGAGTTCTTC
GCCCACCCCAACTTGTTTATTGCAGCTTATAATGGTTACAAATAAAGCAATAGCATCACAAATTTCACAA
ATAAAGCATTTTTTTCACTGCATTCTAGTTGTGGTTTGTCCAAACTCATCAATGTATCTTATCATGTCTG
TATACCGTCGACCTCTAGCTAGAGCTTGGCGTAATCATGGTCATAGCTGTTTCCTGTGTGAAATTGTTAT
CCGCTCACAATTCCACACAACATACGAGCCGGAAGCATAAAGTGTAAAGCCTGGGGTGCCTAATGAGTGA
GCTAACTCACATTAATTGCGTTGCGCTCACTGCCCGCTTTCCAGTCGGGAAACCTGTCGTGCCAGCTGCA
TTAATGAATCGGCCAACGCGCGGGGAGAGGCGGTTTGCGTATTGGGCGCTCTTCCGCTTCCTCGCTCACT
GACTCGCTGCGCTCGGTCGTTCGGCTGCGGCGAGCGGTATCAGCTCACTCAAAGGCGGTAATACGGTTAT
CCACAGAATCAGGGGATAACGCAGGAAAGAACATGTGAGCAAAAGGCCAGCAAAAGGCCAGGAACCGTAA
AAAGGCCGCGTTGCTGGCGTTTTTCCATAGGCTCCGCCCCCCTGACGAGCATCACAAAAATCGACGCTCA
AGTCAGAGGTGGCGAAACCCGACAGGACTATAAAGATACCAGGCGTTTCCCCCTGGAAGCTCCCTCGTGC
GCTCTCCTGTTCCGACCCTGCCGCTTACCGGATACCTGTCCGCCTTTCTCCCTTCGGGAAGCGTGGCGCT
TTCTCATAGCTCACGCTGTAGGTATCTCAGTTCGGTGTAGGTCGTTCGCTCCAAGCTGGGCTGTGTGCAC
GAACCCCCCGTTCAGCCCGACCGCTGCGCCTTATCCGGTAACTATCGTCTTGAGTCCAACCCGGTAAGAC
ACGACTTATCGCCACTGGCAGCAGCCACTGGTAACAGGATTAGCAGAGCGAGGTATGTAGGCGGTGCTAC
AGAGTTCTTGAAGTGGTGGCCTAACTACGGCTACACTAGAAGAACAGTATTTGGTATCTGCGCTCTGCTG
AAGCCAGTTACCTTCGGAAAAAGAGTTGGTAGCTCTTGATCCGGCAAACAAACCACCGCTGGTAGCGGTG
GTTTTTTTGTTTGCAAGCAGCAGATTACGCGCAGAAAAAAAGGATCTCAAGAAGATCCTTTGATCTTTTC
TACGGGGTCTGACGCTCAGTGGAACGAAAACTCACGTTAAGGGATTTTGGTCATGAGATTATCAAAAAGG
ATCTTCACCTAGATCCTTTTAAATTAAAAATGAAGTTTTAAATCAATCTAAAGTATATATGAGTAAACTT
GGTCTGACAGTTACCAATGCTTAATCAGTGAGGCACCTATCTCAGCGATCTGTCTATTTCGTTCATCCAT
AGTTGCCTGACTCCCCGTCGTGTAGATAACTACGATACGGGAGGGCTTACCATCTGGCCCCAGTGCTGCA
ATGATACCGCGAGACCCACGCTCACCGGCTCCAGATTTATCAGCAATAAACCAGCCAGCCGGAAGGGCCG
AGCGCAGAAGTGGTCCTGCAACTTTATCCGCCTCCATCCAGTCTATTAATTGTTGCCGGGAAGCTAGAGT
AAGTAGTTCGCCAGTTAATAGTTTGCGCAACGTTGTTGCCATTGCTACAGGCATCGTGGTGTCACGCTCG
TCGTTTGGTATGGCTTCATTCAGCTCCGGTTCCCAACGATCAAGGCGAGTTACATGATCCCCCATGTTGT
GCAAAAAAGCGGTTAGCTCCTTCGGTCCTCCGATCGTTGTCAGAAGTAAGTTGGCCGCAGTGTTATCACT
CATGGTTATGGCAGCACTGCATAATTCTCTTACTGTCATGCCATCCGTAAGATGCTTTTCTGTGACTGGT
GAGTACTCAACCAAGTCATTCTGAGAATAGTGTATGCGGCGACCGAGTTGCTCTTGCCCGGCGTCAATAC
GGGATAATACCGCGCCACATAGCAGAACTTTAAAAGTGCTCATCATTGGAAAACGTTCTTCGGGGCGAAA
ACTCTCAAGGATCTTACCGCTGTTGAGATCCAGTTCGATGTAACCCACTCGTGCACCCAACTGATCTTCA
GCATCTTTTACTTTCACCAGCGTTTCTGGGTGAGCAAAAACAGGAAGGCAAAATGCCGCAAAAAAGGGAA
TAAGGGCGACACGGAAATGTTGAATACTCATACTCTTCCTTTTTCAATATTATTGAAGCATTTATCAGGG
TTATTGTCTCATGAGCGGATACATATTTGAATGTATTTAGAAAAATAAACAAATAGGGGTTCCGCGCACA
TTTCCCCGAAAAGTGCCACCTGAC
